>Addgene plasmid #144302 | TFORF1654 | addgene full sequence | sequence record 404192 | Addgene NGS Result
TTAATGTAGTCTTATGCAATACTCTTGTAGTCTTGCAACATGGTAACGATGAGTTAGCAACATGCCTTAC
AAGGAGAGAAAAAGCACCGTGCATGCCGATTGGTGGAAGTAAGGTGGTACGATCGTGCCTTATTAGGAAG
GCAACAGACGGGTCTGACATGGATTGGACGAACCACTGAATTGCCGCATTGCAGAGATATTGTATTTAAG
TGCCTAGCTCGATACATAAACGGGTCTCTCTGGTTAGACCAGATCTGAGCCTGGGAGCTCTCTGGCTAAC
TAGGGAACCCACTGCTTAAGCCTCAATAAAGCTTGCCTTGAGTGCTTCAAGTAGTGTGTGCCCGTCTGTT
GTGTGACTCTGGTAACTAGAGATCCCTCAGACCCTTTTAGTCAGTGTGGAAAATCTCTAGCAGTGGCGCC
CGAACAGGGACTTGAAAGCGAAAGGGAAACCAGAGGAGCTCTCTCGACGCAGGACTCGGCTTGCTGAAGC
GCGCACGGCAAGAGGCGAGGGGCGGCGACTGGTGAGTACGCCAAAAATTTTGACTAGCGGAGGCTAGAAG
GAGAGAGATGGGTGCGAGAGCGTCAGTATTAAGCGGGGGAGAATTAGATCGCGATGGGAAAAAATTCGGT
TAAGGCCAGGGGGAAAGAAAAAATATAAATTAAAACATATAGTATGGGCAAGCAGGGAGCTAGAACGATT
CGCAGTTAATCCTGGCCTGTTAGAAACATCAGAAGGCTGTAGACAAATACTGGGACAGCTACAACCATCC
CTTCAGACAGGATCAGAAGAACTTAGATCATTATATAATACAGTAGCAACCCTCTATTGTGTGCATCAAA
GGATAGAGATAAAAGACACCAAGGAAGCTTTAGACAAGATAGAGGAAGAGCAAAACAAAAGTAAGACCAC
CGCACAGCAAGCGGCCGCTGATCTTCAGACCTGGAGGAGGAGATATGAGGGACAATTGGAGAAGTGAATT
ATATAAATATAAAGTAGTAAAAATTGAACCATTAGGAGTAGCACCCACCAAGGCAAAGAGAAGAGTGGTG
CAGAGAGAAAAAAGAGCAGTGGGAATAGGAGCTTTGTTCCTTGGGTTCTTGGGAGCAGCAGGAAGCACTA
TGGGCGCAGCGTCAATGACGCTGACGGTACAGGCCAGACAATTATTGTCTGGTATAGTGCAGCAGCAGAA
CAATTTGCTGAGGGCTATTGAGGCGCAACAGCATCTGTTGCAACTCACAGTCTGGGGCATCAAGCAGCTC
CAGGCAAGAATCCTGGCTGTGGAAAGATACCTAAAGGATCAACAGCTCCTGGGGATTTGGGGTTGCTCTG
GAAAACTCATTTGCACCACTGCTGTGCCTTGGAATGCTAGTTGGAGTAATAAATCTCTGGAACAGATTTG
GAATCACACGACCTGGATGGAGTGGGACAGAGAAATTAACAATTACACAAGCTTAATACACTCCTTAATT
GAAGAATCGCAAAACCAGCAAGAAAAGAATGAACAAGAATTATTGGAATTAGATAAATGGGCAAGTTTGT
GGAATTGGTTTAACATAACAAATTGGCTGTGGTATATAAAATTATTCATAATGATAGTAGGAGGCTTGGT
AGGTTTAAGAATAGTTTTTGCTGTACTTTCTATAGTGAATAGAGTTAGGCAGGGATATTCACCATTATCG
TTTCAGACCCACCTCCCAACCCCGAGGGGACCCATGCATTGCATCTCAATTAGTCAGCAACCAGGTGTGG
AAAGTCCCCAGGCTCCCCAGCAGGCAGAAGTATGCAAAGCATGCGTCTCAATTAGTCAGCAACCATAGTC
CCGCCCCTAACTCCGCCCATCCCGCCCCTAACTCCGCCCAGTTCCGCCCATTCTCCGCCCCATGGCTGAC
TAATTTTTTTTATTTATGCAGAGGCCGAGGCCGCCTCGGCCTCTGAGCTATTCCAGAAGTAGTGAGGAGG
CTTTTTTGGAGGCCTAGGCTTTTGCAAAAAGCTTTCTAGAGGTACCACCGGAGCTTACCATGACCGAGTA
CAAGCCCACGGTGCGCCTCGCCACCCGCGACGACGTCCCCAGGGCCGTACGCACCCTCGCCGCCGCGTTC
GCCGACTACCCCGCCACGCGCCACACCGTCGATCCGGACCGCCACATCGAGCGGGTCACCGAGCTGCAAG
AACTCTTCCTCACGCGCGTCGGGCTCGACATCGGCAAGGTGTGGGTCGCGGACGACGGCGCCGCCGTGGC
GGTCTGGACCACGCCGGAGAGCGTCGAAGCGGGGGCGGTGTTCGCCGAGATCGGCCCGCGCATGGCCGAG
TTGAGCGGTTCCCGGCTGGCCGCGCAGCAACAGATGGAAGGCCTCCTGGCGCCGCACCGGCCCAAGGAGC
CCGCGTGGTTCCTGGCCACCGTCGGCGTCTCGCCCGACCACCAGGGCAAGGGTCTGGGCAGCGCCGTCGT
GCTCCCCGGAGTGGAGGCGGCCGAGCGCGCCGGGGTGCCCGCCTTCCTGGAGACCTCCGCGCCCCGCAAC
CTCCCCTTCTACGAGCGGCTCGGCTTCACCGTCACCGCCGACGTCGAGGTGCCCGAAGGACCGCGCACCT
GGTGCATGACCCGCAAGCCCGGTGCCAGTTAACGAATTCTAGATCTTGAGACAAATGGCAGTATTCATCC
ACAATTTTAAAAGAAAAGGGGGGATTGGGGGGTACAGTGCAGGGGAAAGAATAGTAGACATAATAGCAAC
AGACATACAAACTAAAGAATTACAAAAACAAATTACAAAAATTCAAAATTTTCGGGTTTATTACAGGGAC
AGCAGAGATCCACTTTGGCGCCGGCTCGAGGCCTGCAGGTGCAAAGATGGATAAAGTTTTAAACAGAGAG
GAATCTTTGCAGCTAATGGACCTTCTAGGTCTTGAAAGGAGTGGGAATTGGCTCCGGTGCCCGTCAGTGG
GCAGAGCGCACATCGCCCACAGTCCCCGAGAAGTTGGGGGGAGGGGTCGGCAATTGAACCGGTGCCTAGA
GAAGGTGGCGCGGGGTAAACTGGGAAAGTGATGTCGTGTACTGGCTCCGCCTTTTTCCCGAGGGTGGGGG
AGAACCGTATATAAGTGCAGTAGTCGCCGTGAACGTTCTTTTTCGCAACGGGTTTGCCGCCAGAACACAG
GTAAGTGCCGTGTGTGGTTCCCGCGGGCCTGGCCTCTTTACGGGTTATGGCCCTTGCGTGCCTTGAATTA
CTTCCACCTGGCTGCAGTACGTGATTCTTGATCCCGAGCTTCGGGTTGGAAGTGGGTGGGAGAGTTCGAG
GCCTTGCGCTTAAGGAGCCCCTTCGCCTCGTGCTTGAGTTGAGGCCTGGCCTGGGCGCTGGGGCCGCCGC
GTGCGAATCTGGTGGCACCTTCGCGCCTGTCTCGCTGCTTTCGATAAGTCTCTAGCCATTTAAAATTTTT
GATGACCTGCTGCGACGCTTTTTTTCTGGCAAGATAGTCTTGTAAATGCGGGCCAAGATCTGCACACTGG
TATTTCGGTTTTTGGGGCCGCGGGCGGCGACGGGGCCCGTGCGTCCCAGCGCACATGTTCGGCGAGGCGG
GGCCTGCGAGCGCGGCCACCGAGAATCGGACGGGGGTAGTCTCAAGCTGGCCGGCCTGCTCTGGTGCCTG
GCCTCGCGCCGCCGTGTATCGCCCCGCCCTGGGCGGCAAGGCTGGCCCGGTCGGCACCAGTTGCGTGAGC
GGAAAGATGGCCGCTTCCCGGCCCTGCTGCAGGGAGCTCAAAATGGAGGACGCGGCGCTCGGGAGAGCGG
GCGGGTGAGTCACCCACACAAAGGAAAAGGGCCTTTCCGTCCTCAGCCGTCGCTTCATGTGACTCCACGG
AGTACCGGGCGCCGTCCAGGCACCTCGATTAGTTCTCGAGCTTTTGGAGTACGTCGTCTTTAGGTTGGGG
GGAGGGGTTTTATGCGATGGAGTTTCCCCACACTGAGTGGGTGGAGACTGAAGTTAGGCCAGCTTGGCAC
TTGATGTAATTCTCCTTGGAATTTGCCCTTTTTGAGTTTGGATCTTGGTTCATTCTCAAGCCTCAGACAG
TGGTTCAAAGTTTTTTTCTTCCATTTCAGGTGTCGTGAGGCTAGCACCGCCACCATGTCGGGCCCCGGAC
CGCGGGAGCCGCCGCCGGAGGCAGGCGCGGCAGGCGGCGAGGCGGCCGTCGAGGGCGCGGGCGGCGGGGA
CGCGGCGCTGGGCGAGCCGGGGCTGAGCTTCACGACCACCGACCTGAGCCTGGTGGAGATGACGGAGGTG
GAGTACACGCAGCTGCAGCACATCCTCTGCTCGCACATGGAGGCGGCGGCTGACGGCGAGCTCGAGACGC
GCCTCAACTCGGCGCTGCTGGCGGCGGCGGGCCCGGGCGCAGGCGCGGGCGGCTTCGCGGCGGGCGGTCA
GGGGGGCGCGGCGCCCGTGTACCCCGTGCTGTGCCCGTCCGCGCTGGCGGCCGACGCGCCCTGCCTGGGC
CACATCGACTTCCAGGAGCTGCGCATGATGCTGCTAAGCGAGGCGGGCGCGGCGGAGAAGACGTCGGGCG
GCGGGGACGGAGCGAGGGCCCGGGCCGACGGCGCCGCCAAGGAGGGCGCGGGCGCGGCTGCGGCTGCGGC
TGGACCCGACGGCGCGCCCGAGGCCCGGGCCAAGCCGGCCGTGCGCGTCCGCCTGGAGGACCGCTTCAAC
AGCATCCCCGCCGAGCCGCCGCCCGCGCCGCGCGGCCCCGAGCCCCCCGAGCCGGGCGGGGCGCTCAACA
ATTTGGTAACTCTCATTCGACATCCATCTGAACTAATGAATGTTCCTCTTCAGCAACAAAACAAATGTAC
AGCATTAGTGAAAAATAAAACTGCGGCTACAACTACTGCTTTGCAATTTACATACCCACTGTTTACTACA
AATGCTTGCTCTACTAGTGGAAATTCTAATCTTTCACAGACACAGAGTTCTAGTAACTCATGTTCTGTAC
TTGAAGCTGCCAAGCACCAGGATATTGGATTGCCTAGAGCATTTTCTTTCTGTTATCAGCAAGAAATTGA
ATCCACTAAACAGACGTTAGGTAGTAGAAACAAAGTTTTGCCTGAGCAAGTTTGGATTAAAGTGGGAGAA
GCAGCGCTATGCAAACAAGCACTGAAGAGGAATCGGAGTAGAATGCGTCAGTTGGACACAAATGTAGAGC
GAAGAGCCCTTGGAGAGATTCAGAATGTGGGCGAAGGTGCCACCGCCACACAAGGCGCTTGGCAGTCCTC
GGAGTCCTCACAGGCAAACCTGGGGGAGCAGGCCCAGAGTGGGCCCCAGGGAGGAAGGTCTCAACGTAGG
GAGAGGCATAACCGAATGGAAAGAGATAGAAGGCGCAGAATCCGCATTTGCTGTGATGAGTTGAATCTCT
TAGTGCCGTTCTGCAATGCCGAGACTGACAAGGCCACAACTCTGCAGTGGACCACAGCATTCCTGAAATA
CATCCAGGAAAGACATGGAGATTCTCTTAAAAAGGAATTTGAGAGCGTATTTTGCGGTAAAACTGGCCGA
AGGCTAAAGCTGACCAGACCGGACTCCTTGGTGACCTGTCCTGCACAGGGGAGTTTACAGAGCAGCCCCT
CGATGGAGATCAAGTAGTAATGAACTAGTCCGTAACTTGAAAGTATTTCGATTTCTTGGCTTTATATATC
TTGTGGAAAGGACGATATTCGCATTAGTATGATTATGAAACGCGTTAAGTCGACAATCAACCTCTGGATT
ACAAAATTTGTGAAAGATTGACTGGTATTCTTAACTATGTTGCTCCTTTTACGCTATGTGGATACGCTGC
TTTAATGCCTTTGTATCATGCTATTGCTTCCCGTATGGCTTTCATTTTCTCCTCCTTGTATAAATCCTGG
TTGCTGTCTCTTTATGAGGAGTTGTGGCCCGTTGTCAGGCAACGTGGCGTGGTGTGCACTGTGTTTGCTG
ACGCAACCCCCACTGGTTGGGGCATTGCCACCACCTGTCAGCTCCTTTCCGGGACTTTCGCTTTCCCCCT
CCCTATTGCCACGGCGGAACTCATCGCCGCCTGCCTTGCCCGCTGCTGGACAGGGGCTCGGCTGTTGGGC
ACTGACAATTCCGTGGTGTTGTCGGGGAAATCATCGTCCTTTCCTTGGCTGCTCGCCTGTGTTGCCACCT
GGATTCTGCGCGGGACGTCCTTCTGCTACGTCCCTTCGGCCCTCAATCCAGCGGACCTTCCTTCCCGCGG
CCTGCTGCCGGCTCTGCGGCCTCTTCCGCGTCTTCGCCTTCGCCCTCAGACGAGTCGGATCTCCCTTTGG
GCCGCCTCCCCGCGTCGACTTTAAGACCAATGACTTACAAGGCAGCTGTAGATCTTAGCCACTTTTTAAA
AGAAAAGGGGGGACTGGAAGGGCTAATTCACTCCCAACGAAGACAAGATCTGCTTTTTGCTTGTACTGGG
TCTCTCTGGTTAGACCAGATCTGAGCCTGGGAGCTCTCTGGCTAACTAGGGAACCCACTGCTTAAGCCTC
AATAAAGCTTGCCTTGAGTGCTTCAAGTAGTGTGTGCCCGTCTGTTGTGTGACTCTGGTAACTAGAGATC
CCTCAGACCCTTTTAGTCAGTGTGGAAAATCTCTAGCAGTACGTATAGTAGTTCATGTCATCTTATTATT
CAGTATTTATAACTTGCAAAGAAATGAATATCAGAGAGTGAGAGGAACTTGTTTATTGCAGCTTATAATG
GTTACAAATAAAGCAATAGCATCACAAATTTCACAAATAAAGCATTTTTTTCACTGCATTCTAGTTGTGG
TTTGTCCAAACTCATCAATGTATCTTATCATGTCTGGCTCTAGCTATCCCGCCCCTAACTCCGCCCATCC
CGCCCCTAACTCCGCCCAGTTCCGCCCATTCTCCGCCCCATGGCTGACTAATTTTTTTTATTTATGCAGA
GGCCGAGGCCGCCTCGGCCTCTGAGCTATTCCAGAAGTAGTGAGGAGGCTTTTTTGGAGGCCTAGGGACG
TACCCAATTCGCCCTATAGTGAGTCGTATTACGCGCGCTCACTGGCCGTCGTTTTACAACGTCGTGACTG
GGAAAACCCTGGCGTTACCCAACTTAATCGCCTTGCAGCACATCCCCCTTTCGCCAGCTGGCGTAATAGC
GAAGAGGCCCGCACCGATCGCCCTTCCCAACAGTTGCGCAGCCTGAATGGCGAATGGG
[124 nt withheld, positions 7199-7322]
C
[91 nt withheld, positions 7324-7414]
A
[49 nt withheld, positions 7416-7464]
CCTTTGACGTTGGAGTCCACGTTCTTT
[37 nt withheld, positions 7492-7528]
ACCCTATCTCGGTCTATTCTTTTGATTTATAAGGGATTTTGCCGATTTCGGCCTATTGGTTAAAAAATGA
GCTGATTTAACAAAAATTTAACGCGAATTTTAACAAAATATTAACGCTTACAATTTAGGTGGCACTTTTC
GGGGAAATGTGCGCGGAACCCCTATTTGTTTATTTTTCTAAATACATTCAAATATGTATCCGCTCATGAG
ACAATAACCCTGATAAATGCTTCAATAATATTGAAAAAGGAAGAGTATGAGTATTCAACATTTCCGTGTC
GCCCTTATTCCCTTTTTTGCGGCATTTTGCCTTCCTGTTTTTGCTCACCCAGAAACGCTGGTGAAAGTAA
AAGATGCTGAAGATCAGTTGGGTGCACGAGTGGGTTACATCGAACTGGATCTCAACAGCGGTAAGATCCT
TGAGAGTTTTCGCCCCGAAGAACGTTTTCCAATGATGAGCACTTTTAAAGTTCTGCTATGTGGCGCGGTA
TTATCCCGTATTGACGCCGGGCAAGAGCAACTCGGTCGCCGCATACACTATTCTCAGAATGACTTGGTTG
AGTACTCACCAGTCACAGAAAAGCATCTTACGGATGGCATGACAGTAAGAGAATTATGCAGTGCTGCCAT
AACCATGAGTGATAACACTGCGGCCAACTTACTTCTGACAACGATCGGAGGACCGAAGGAGCTAACCGCT
TTTTTGCACAACATGGGGGATCATGTAACTCGCCTTGATCGTTGGGAACCGGAGCTGAATGAAGCCATAC
CAAACGACGAGCGTGACACCACGATGCCTGTAGCAATGGCAACAACGTTGCGCAAACTATTAACTGGCGA
ACTACTTACTCTAGCTTCCCGGCAACAATTAATAGACTGGATGGAGGCGGATAAAGTTGCAGGACCACTT
CTGCGCTCGGCCCTTCCGGCTGGCTGGTTTATTGCTGATAAATCTGGAGCCGGTGAGCGTGGGTCTCGCG
GTATCATTGCAGCACTGGGGCCAGATGGTAAGCCCTCCCGTATCGTAGTTATCTACACGACGGGGAGTCA
GGCAACTATGGATGAACGAAATAGACAGATCGCTGAGATAGGTGCCTCACTGATTAAGCATTGGTAACTG
TCAGACCAAGTTTACTCATATATACTTTAGATTGATTTAAAACTTCATTTTTAATTTAAAAGGATCTAGG
TGAAGATCCTTTTTGATAATCTCATGACCAAAATCCCTTAACGTGAGTTTTCGTTCCACTGAGCGTCAGA
CCCCGTAGAAAAGATCAAAGGATCTTCTTGAGATCCTTTTTTTCTGCGCGTAATCTGCTGCTTGCAAACA
AAAAAACCACCGCTACCAGCGGTGGTTTGTTTGCCGGATCAAGAGCTACCAACTCTTTTTCCGAAGGTAA
CTGGCTTCAGCAGAGCGCAGATACCAAATACTGTTCTTCTAGTGTAGCCGTAGTTAGGCCACCACTTCAA
GAACTCTGTAGCACCGCCTACATACCTCGCTCTGCTAATCCTGTTACCAGTGGCTGCTGCCAGTGGCGAT
AAGTCGTGTCTTACCGGGTTGGACTCAAGACGATAGTTACCGGATAAGGCGCAGCGGTCGGGCTGAACGG
GGGGTTCGTGCACACAGCCCAGCTTGGAGCGAACGACCTACACCGAACTGAGATACCTACAGCGTGAGCT
ATGAGAAAGCGCCACGCTTCCCGAAGGGAGAAAGGCGGACAGGTATCCGGTAAGCGGCAGGGTCGGAACA
GGAGAGCGCACGAGGGAGCTTCCAGGGGGAAACGCCTGGTATCTTTATAGTCCTGTCGGGTTTCGCCACC
TCTGACTTGAGCGTCGATTTTTGTGATGCTCGTCAGGGGGGCGGAGCCTATGGAAAAACGCCAGCAACGC
GGCCTTTTTACGGTTCCTGGCCTTTTGCTGGCCTTTTGCTCACATGTTCTTTCCTGCGTTATCCCCTGAT
TCTGTGGATAACCGTATTACCGCCTTTGAGTGAGCTGATACCGCTCGCCGCAGCCGAACGACCGAGCGCA
GCGAGTCAGTGAGCGAGGAAGCGGAAGAGCGCCCAATACGCAAACCGCCTCTCCCCGCGCGTTGGCCGAT
TCATTAATGCAGCTGGCACGACAGGTTTCCCGACTGGAAAGCGGGCAGTGAGCGCAACGCAATTAATGTG
AGTTAGCTCACTCATTAGGCACCCCAGGCTTTACACTTTATGCTTCCGGCTCGTATGTTGTGTGGAATTG
TGAGCGGATAACAATTTCACACAGGAAACAGCTATGACCATGATTACGCCAAGCGCGCAATTAACCCTCA
CTAAAGGGAACAAAAGCTGGAGCTGCAAGC
Features (pLannotate 1.2.2; 31 found; start..end, strand, type, name):
      5..231     +  promoter       RSV promoter: Rous sarcoma virus enhancer/promoter
    232..412     +  LTR            5' LTR (truncated): truncated 5' long terminal repeat (LTR) from HIV-1
    459..584     +  misc_feature   HIV-1 Ψ: packaging signal of human immunodeficiency virus type 1
    568..931     +  CDS            HIV-1 gag (fragment): gag protein from human immunodeficiency virus 1; gag
   1077..1310    +  misc_feature   RRE: The Rev response element (RRE) of HIV-1 allows for Rev-dependent mRNA export from the nucleus to the cytoplasm.
   1687..1713    +  CDS            Rev (fragment): human immunodeficiency virus 1 (HIV-1) Rev protein; rev; enhances nuclear export of unspliced and incompletely spliced viral mRNAs
   1720..1743    +  promoter       SV40 promoter (fragment): SV40 early promoter
   1744..1815    +  promoter       SV40 promoter (fragment): SV40 enhancer and early promoter
   1839..1974    +  rep_origin     SV40 ori: SV40 origin of replication
   2020..2616    +  CDS            PuroR (fragment): puromycin N-acetyltransferase; pac from Streptomyces; confers resistance to puromycin
   2665..2782    +  misc_feature   cPPT/CTS: central polypurine tract and central termination sequence of HIV-1
   2847..2913    +  CDS            small t antigen (fragment): SV40 (simian virus 40) small t antigen
   2920..4098    +  promoter       EF-1α promoter: strong constitutive promoter for human elongation factor EF-1α
   4115..5614    +  CDS            TCFL5: TCFL5_HUMAN - Also known as CHA, E2BP1. Experimental evidence at transcript level: Swiss-Prot protein existence level 2. Putative transcription factor. Isoform 3 may play a role in early spermatogenesis. From Homo sapiens (Human).
   5630..5683    +  promoter       U6 promoter (fragment): RNA polymerase III promoter for human U6 snRNA
   5725..6313    +  misc_feature   WPRE: woodchuck hepatitis virus posttranscriptional regulatory element
   6364..6383    +  misc_feature   cPPT/CTS (fragment): central polypurine tract and central termination sequence of HIV-1
   6385..6618    +  LTR            3' LTR (ΔU3): self-inactivating 3' long terminal repeat (LTR) from HIV-1
   6696..6817    +  polyA_signal   SV40 poly(A) signal: SV40 polyadenylation signal
   6857..6992    +  rep_origin     SV40 ori: SV40 origin of replication
   7013..7031    -  promoter       T7 promoter: promoter for bacteriophage T7 RNA polymerase
   7039..7194    +  CDS            lacZα (fragment): LacZα fragment of β-galactosidase; lacZ fragment
   7199..7627    +  rep_origin     f1 ori (sequence partly withheld): f1 bacteriophage origin of replication; arrow indicates direction of (+) strand synthesis
   7680..7784    +  promoter       AmpR promoter: bla
   7785..8645    +  CDS            AmpR: β-lactamase; bla; confers resistance to ampicillin, carbenicillin, and related antibiotics
   8816..9404    +  rep_origin     ori: high-copy-number ColE1/pMB1/pBR322/pUC origin of replication
   9587..9679    +  CDS            lacI (fragment): lac repressor; lacI; The lac repressor binds to the lac operator to inhibit transcription in E. coli. This inhibition can be relieved by adding lactose or isopropyl-β-D-thiogalactopyranoside (IPTG).
   9692..9713    +  protein_bind   CAP binding site: CAP binding activates transcription in the presence of cAMP. E. coli catabolite activator protein
   9728..9758    +  promoter       lac promoter: promoter for the E. coli lac operon
   9766..9782    +  protein_bind   lac operator: The lac repressor binds to the lac operator to inhibit transcription in E. coli. This inhibition can be relieved by adding lactose or isopropyl-β-D-thiogalactopyranoside (IPTG). lac repressor encoded by lacI
   9827..9845    +  promoter       T3 promoter: promoter for bacteriophage T3 RNA polymerase
