[The description below was written by a language model from this plasmid's Addgene catalogue record and pLannotate feature annotations shown in this document.]
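Description:
TFORF1654 is a lentiviral mammalian expression plasmid built on the pLX_TRC317 backbone, carrying the human TCFL5 open reading frame (a putative basic helix-loop-helix transcription factor, also known as CHA or E2BP-1). It belongs to a barcoded transcription factor ORF collection. The sequenced plasmid is about 9.9 kb. In bacteria it is maintained through a high-copy ColE1/pUC-type origin and selected with ampicillin via the bla gene. An f1 origin and remnants of a lac/T7/T3 cloning region are also present in the backbone. The depositor notes that the plasmid can recombine, which is a common concern with LTR-containing vectors.

The viral portion follows a third-generation, self-inactivating design. An RSV promoter drives a truncated HIV-1 5' LTR, followed by the Ψ packaging signal with a partial gag sequence, the Rev response element for nuclear export of the genomic RNA, and a cPPT/CTS. A ΔU3 3' LTR, which disables LTR promoter activity after integration, is followed by an SV40 polyadenylation signal. Within the transfer cassette, an SV40 early promoter drives puromycin N-acetyltransferase for selection of transduced cells, and a separate EF-1α promoter provides strong constitutive expression of TCFL5. A WPRE lies downstream of the ORF to enhance transcript stability and expression. The catalogue entry describes a unique 24-bp barcode associated with each ORF. The barcode is not annotated in the feature table, so its exact position is not stated.

The construct is intended for overexpressing TCFL5 in mammalian cells, either individually or in pooled screens. In pooled use, barcode sequencing identifies which transcription factor each cell received, for example in directed differentiation studies.
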