Addgene plasmid #144302: TFORF1654
Purpose: Lentiviral vector for overexpressing transcription factor ORFs with unique 24-bp barcodes. Barcodes facilitate identification of transcription factors in pooled screens.
Depositing lab: Feng Zhang. Depositing organization: Broad Institute. Publication: A transcription factor atlas of directed differentiation. Joung J, Ma S, Tay T, Geiger-Schuller KR, Kirchgatterer PC, Verdine VK, Guo B, Arias-Garcia MA, Allen WE, Singh A, Kuksenko O, Abudayyeh OO, Gootenberg JS, Fu Z, Macrae RK, Buenrostro JD, Regev A, Zhang F. Cell. 2023 Jan 5;186(1):209-229.e26. doi: 10.1016/j.cell.2022.11.026. PubMed 36608654.
Backbone
  Vector backbone: pLX_TRC317
  Backbone manufacturer: Broad Institute Genetic Perturbation Platform
  Backbone size w/o insert (bp): 8264
  Vector type: Mammalian Expression, Lentiviral
  Selectable markers: Puromycin
Growth in bacteria
  Bacterial resistance: Ampicillin, 100 μg/mL
  Growth temperature: 37°C
  Growth strain: NEB Stable
  Copy number: High Copy
Gene/Insert
  Gene/Insert name: TCFL5
  Species: H. sapiens (human)
  Insert size (bp): 1604
  Entrez Gene: TCFL5 (a.k.a. CHA, E2BP-1, Figlb, bHLHe82)
  Promoter: EF1a
  Cloning method: Unknown
  Sequencing primers: 5′ GGGTGGAGACTGAAGTTAGGCCAG; 3′ CACATAGCGTAAAAGGAGCAACATAG
Terms and licenses: Academic/Nonprofit Terms; Industry Terms: Not Available to Industry
Depositor comments: NM_006602,ENST00000335351 . The transcription factor ORF portion of this plasmid was synthesized by Genewiz. Please test multiple small colonies in case of plasmid recombination. To make this collection available in a timely manner, a portion of this collection was not fully sequenced by Addgene. If an Addgene verified full plasmid sequence is not available, please contact us prior to placing an order to request the full sequence.
How to cite: TFORF1654 was a gift from Feng Zhang (Addgene plasmid # 144302 ; http://n2t.net/addgene:144302 ; RRID:Addgene_144302)
