>Addgene plasmid #144302 | TFORF1654 | depositor partial sequence | sequence record 285021 | Insert
ACCGCCACCATGTCGGGCCCCGGACCGCGGGAGCCGCCGCCGGAGGCAGGCGCGGCAGGCGGCGAGGCGG
CCGTCGAGGGCGCGGGCGGCGGGGACGCGGCGCTGGGCGAGCCGGGGCTGAGCTTCACGACCACCGACCT
GAGCCTGGTGGAGATGACGGAGGTGGAGTACACGCAGCTGCAGCACATCCTCTGCTCGCACATGGAGGCG
GCGGCTGACGGCGAGCTCGAGACGCGCCTCAACTCGGCGCTGCTGGCGGCGGCGGGCCCGGGCGCAGGCG
CGGGCGGCTTCGCGGCGGGCGGTCAGGGGGGCGCGGCGCCCGTGTACCCCGTGCTGTGCCCGTCCGCGCT
GGCGGCCGACGCGCCCTGCCTGGGCCACATCGACTTCCAGGAGCTGCGCATGATGCTGCTAAGCGAGGCG
GGCGCGGCGGAGAAGACGTCGGGCGGCGGGGACGGAGCGAGGGCCCGGGCCGACGGCGCCGCCAAGGAGG
GCGCGGGCGCGGCTGCGGCTGCGGCTGGACCCGACGGCGCGCCCGAGGCCCGGGCCAAGCCGGCCGTGCG
CGTCCGCCTGGAGGACCGCTTCAACAGCATCCCCGCCGAGCCGCCGCCCGCGCCGCGCGGCCCCGAGCCC
CCCGAGCCGGGCGGGGCGCTCAACAATTTGGTAACTCTCATTCGACATCCATCTGAACTAATGAATGTTC
CTCTTCAGCAACAAAACAAATGTACAGCATTAGTGAAAAATAAAACTGCGGCTACAACTACTGCTTTGCA
ATTTACATACCCACTGTTTACTACAAATGCTTGCTCTACTAGTGGAAATTCTAATCTTTCACAGACACAG
AGTTCTAGTAACTCATGTTCTGTACTTGAAGCTGCCAAGCACCAGGATATTGGATTGCCTAGAGCATTTT
CTTTCTGTTATCAGCAAGAAATTGAATCCACTAAACAGACGTTAGGTAGTAGAAACAAAGTTTTGCCTGA
GCAAGTTTGGATTAAAGTGGGAGAAGCAGCGCTATGCAAACAAGCACTGAAGAGGAATCGGAGTAGAATG
CGTCAGTTGGACACAAATGTAGAGCGAAGAGCCCTTGGAGAGATTCAGAATGTGGGCGAAGGTGCCACCG
CCACACAAGGCGCTTGGCAGTCCTCGGAGTCCTCACAGGCAAACCTGGGGGAGCAGGCCCAGAGTGGGCC
CCAGGGAGGAAGGTCTCAACGTAGGGAGAGGCATAACCGAATGGAAAGAGATAGAAGGCGCAGAATCCGC
ATTTGCTGTGATGAGTTGAATCTCTTAGTGCCGTTCTGCAATGCCGAGACTGACAAGGCCACAACTCTGC
AGTGGACCACAGCATTCCTGAAATACATCCAGGAAAGACATGGAGATTCTCTTAAAAAGGAATTTGAGAG
CGTATTTTGCGGTAAAACTGGCCGAAGGCTAAAGCTGACCAGACCGGACTCCTTGGTGACCTGTCCTGCA
CAGGGGAGTTTACAGAGCAGCCCCTCGATGGAGATCAAGTAGTAATGAACTAGTCCGTAACTTGAAAGTA
TTTCGATTTCTTGGCTTTATATATCTTGTGGAAAGGACGATATTCGCATTAGTATGATTATGAA
