>Addgene plasmid #144302 | TFORF1654 | depositor partial sequence | sequence record 285022 | Barcode
TATTCGCATTAGTATGATTATGAA
